Addgene plasmid #90936: UNG D11.3 gRNA
Purpose: 3rd generation lentiviral gRNA plasmid targeting human UNG
Depositing lab: Iain Cheeseman. Depositing organization: Whitehead Institute for Biomedical Research. Publication: Large-Scale Analysis of CRISPR/Cas9 Cell-Cycle Knockouts Reveals the Diversity of p53-Dependent Responses to Cell-Cycle Defects. McKinley KL, Cheeseman IM. Dev Cell. 2017 Feb 27;40(4):405-420.e2. doi: 10.1016/j.devcel.2017.01.012. Epub 2017 Feb 16. PubMed 28216383.
Backbone
  Vector backbone: pLenti-sgRNA
  Backbone manufacturer: Eric Lander & David Sabatini labs (Addgene plasmid #71409)
  Backbone size w/o insert (bp): 9151
  Vector type: Lentiviral, CRISPR
  Selectable markers: Puromycin
Growth in bacteria
  Bacterial resistance: Ampicillin, 100 μg/mL
  Growth temperature: 37°C
  Growth strain: NEB Stable
  Copy number: Unknown
Gene/Insert
  Gene/Insert name: UNG (Guide Designation D11.3) (alt name: pKMKO series)
  gRNA/shRNA sequence: CACCgAAAAGGAGTAGAGCGTCTTC
  Species: H. sapiens (human)
  Promoter: U6
  Cloning method: Restriction Enzyme; 5′ cloning site BsmBI (destroyed during cloning); 3′ cloning site BsmBI (destroyed during cloning)
  Sequencing primers: 5′ hU6-F (5'-GAGGGCCTATTTCCCATGATT-3'); 3′ EF1a-R (5'-CACGGCGACTACTGCACTTA-3')
Terms and licenses: Academic/Nonprofit Terms; Industry Terms: Not Available to Industry
Depositor comments: Please note that gRNA target sequence listed is not strictly the 20nt spacer sequence, but also contains the 5' BsmBI overhang. For more information about knockout human cell lines generated using this plasmid, please see http://cellcycleknockouts.wi.mit.edu/ .
How to cite: UNG D11.3 gRNA was a gift from Iain Cheeseman (Addgene plasmid # 90936 ; http://n2t.net/addgene:90936 ; RRID:Addgene_90936)
