[The description below was written by a language model from this plasmid's Addgene catalogue record and pLannotate feature annotations shown in this document.]
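Description:
UNG D11.3 gRNA is a third-generation lentiviral CRISPR guide RNA plasmid built on the pLenti-sgRNA backbone and designed to target the human UNG gene. It is propagated in E. coli through a high-copy ColE1/pUC-type origin with ampicillin selection (AmpR, β-lactamase). The backbone also carries an f1 origin, an SV40 origin and remnants of lac/lacZα cloning-vector sequence that play no role in the payload. The catalogue gives the backbone as 9,151 bp without insert, whereas the annotated full sequence is 7,302 nt. This would fit loss of a stuffer when the guide was cloned into the BsmBI sites, which were destroyed in the process, although the record does not say so.

The viral cassette has an RSV promoter driving a truncated HIV-1 5' LTR, which makes genomic RNA production Tat-independent. This is followed by the Ψ packaging signal with a gag fragment, the RRE for Rev-dependent nuclear export, a cPPT/CTS, and a self-inactivating ΔU3 3' LTR followed by an SV40 poly(A) signal. Within this unit, a human U6 RNA polymerase III promoter expresses the UNG-specific spacer fused to the Streptococcus pyogenes guide scaffold, annotated as a tracrRNA fragment. Downstream, an EF-1α core promoter drives puromycin N-acetyltransferase, with a WPRE to enhance transcript expression, so transduced mammalian cells can be selected with puromycin.

No Cas9 is encoded, so the nuclease must be supplied separately, for example from a Cas9-expressing cell line. The plasmid belongs to a guide series made for a large-scale analysis of CRISPR/Cas9 cell-cycle gene knockouts in human cells, and it serves to generate UNG knockouts.
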