Features (pLannotate 1.2.2; 27 found; start..end, strand, type, name):
     49..70      +  protein_bind   CAP binding site: CAP binding activates transcription in the presence of cAMP. E. coli catabolite activator protein
     85..115     +  promoter       lac promoter: promoter for the E. coli lac operon
    123..139     +  protein_bind   lac operator: The lac repressor binds to the lac operator to inhibit transcription in E. coli. This inhibition can be relieved by adding lactose or isopropyl-β-D-thiogalactopyranoside (IPTG). lac repressor encoded by lacI
    184..202     +  promoter       T3 promoter: promoter for bacteriophage T3 RNA polymerase
    230..456     +  promoter       RSV promoter: Rous sarcoma virus enhancer/promoter
    457..637     +  LTR            5' LTR (truncated): truncated 5' long terminal repeat (LTR) from HIV-1
    684..809     +  misc_feature   HIV-1 Ψ: packaging signal of human immunodeficiency virus type 1
    793..1156    +  CDS            HIV-1 gag (fragment): gag protein from human immunodeficiency virus 1; gag
   1302..1535    +  misc_feature   RRE: The Rev response element (RRE) of HIV-1 allows for Rev-dependent mRNA export from the nucleus to the cytoplasm.
   1912..1938    +  CDS            Rev (fragment): human immunodeficiency virus 1 (HIV-1) Rev protein; rev; enhances nuclear export of unspliced and incompletely spliced viral mRNAs
   1942..2182    +  promoter       U6 promoter: RNA polymerase III promoter for human U6 snRNA
   2230..2297    +  misc_RNA       tracrRNA (fragment): trans-activating CRISPR RNA for the Streptococcus pyogenes CRISPR/Cas9 system
   2346..2463    +  misc_feature   cPPT/CTS: central polypurine tract and central termination sequence of HIV-1
   2532..2743    +  promoter       EF-1α core promoter: core promoter for human elongation factor EF-1α
   2769..3368    +  CDS            PuroR (fragment): puromycin N-acetyltransferase; pac from Streptomyces; confers resistance to puromycin
   3384..3972    +  misc_feature   WPRE: woodchuck hepatitis virus posttranscriptional regulatory element
   4023..4042    +  misc_feature   cPPT/CTS (fragment): central polypurine tract and central termination sequence of HIV-1
   4044..4277    +  LTR            3' LTR (ΔU3): self-inactivating 3' long terminal repeat (LTR) from HIV-1
   4355..4476    +  polyA_signal   SV40 poly(A) signal: SV40 polyadenylation signal
   4516..4651    +  rep_origin     SV40 ori: SV40 origin of replication
   4672..4690    -  promoter       T7 promoter: promoter for bacteriophage T7 RNA polymerase
   4698..4853    +  CDS            lacZα (fragment): LacZα fragment of β-galactosidase; lacZ fragment
   4858..5286    +  rep_origin     f1 ori (sequence partly withheld): f1 bacteriophage origin of replication; arrow indicates direction of (+) strand synthesis
   5339..5443    +  promoter       AmpR promoter: bla
   5444..6304    +  CDS            AmpR: β-lactamase; bla; confers resistance to ampicillin, carbenicillin, and related antibiotics
   6475..7063    +  rep_origin     ori: high-copy-number ColE1/pMB1/pBR322/pUC origin of replication
   7246..36      +  CDS            lacI (fragment) (across the origin): lac repressor; lacI; The lac repressor binds to the lac operator to inhibit transcription in E. coli. This inhibition can be relieved by adding lactose or isopropyl-β-D-thiogalactopyranoside (IPTG).
>Addgene plasmid #90936 | UNG D11.3 gRNA | addgene full sequence | sequence record 190242
GCACGACAGGTTTCCCGACTGGAAAGCGGGCAGTGAGCGCAACGCAATTAATGTGAGTTAGCTCACTCAT
TAGGCACCCCAGGCTTTACACTTTATGCTTCCGGCTCGTATGTTGTGTGGAATTGTGAGCGGATAACAAT
TTCACACAGGAAACAGCTATGACCATGATTACGCCAAGCGCGCAATTAACCCTCACTAAAGGGAACAAAA
GCTGGAGCTGCAAGCTTAATGTAGTCTTATGCAATACTCTTGTAGTCTTGCAACATGGTAACGATGAGTT
AGCAACATGCCTTACAAGGAGAGAAAAAGCACCGTGCATGCCGATTGGTGGAAGTAAGGTGGTACGATCG
TGCCTTATTAGGAAGGCAACAGACGGGTCTGACATGGATTGGACGAACCACTGAATTGCCGCATTGCAGA
GATATTGTATTTAAGTGCCTAGCTCGATACATAAACGGGTCTCTCTGGTTAGACCAGATCTGAGCCTGGG
AGCTCTCTGGCTAACTAGGGAACCCACTGCTTAAGCCTCAATAAAGCTTGCCTTGAGTGCTTCAAGTAGT
GTGTGCCCGTCTGTTGTGTGACTCTGGTAACTAGAGATCCCTCAGACCCTTTTAGTCAGTGTGGAAAATC
TCTAGCAGTGGCGCCCGAACAGGGACTTGAAAGCGAAAGGGAAACCAGAGGAGCTCTCTCGACGCAGGAC
TCGGCTTGCTGAAGCGCGCACGGCAAGAGGCGAGGGGCGGCGACTGGTGAGTACGCCAAAAATTTTGACT
AGCGGAGGCTAGAAGGAGAGAGATGGGTGCGAGAGCGTCAGTATTAAGCGGGGGAGAATTAGATCGCGAT
GGGAAAAAATTCGGTTAAGGCCAGGGGGAAAGAAAAAATATAAATTAAAACATATAGTATGGGCAAGCAG
GGAGCTAGAACGATTCGCAGTTAATCCTGGCCTGTTAGAAACATCAGAAGGCTGTAGACAAATACTGGGA
CAGCTACAACCATCCCTTCAGACAGGATCAGAAGAACTTAGATCATTATATAATACAGTAGCAACCCTCT
ATTGTGTGCATCAAAGGATAGAGATAAAAGACACCAAGGAAGCTTTAGACAAGATAGAGGAAGAGCAAAA
CAAAAGTAAGACCACCGCACAGCAAGCGGCCGCTGATCTTCAGACCTGGAGGAGGAGATATGAGGGACAA
TTGGAGAAGTGAATTATATAAATATAAAGTAGTAAAAATTGAACCATTAGGAGTAGCACCCACCAAGGCA
AAGAGAAGAGTGGTGCAGAGAGAAAAAAGAGCAGTGGGAATAGGAGCTTTGTTCCTTGGGTTCTTGGGAG
CAGCAGGAAGCACTATGGGCGCAGCGTCAATGACGCTGACGGTACAGGCCAGACAATTATTGTCTGGTAT
AGTGCAGCAGCAGAACAATTTGCTGAGGGCTATTGAGGCGCAACAGCATCTGTTGCAACTCACAGTCTGG
GGCATCAAGCAGCTCCAGGCAAGAATCCTGGCTGTGGAAAGATACCTAAAGGATCAACAGCTCCTGGGGA
TTTGGGGTTGCTCTGGAAAACTCATTTGCACCACTGCTGTGCCTTGGAATGCTAGTTGGAGTAATAAATC
TCTGGAACAGATTTGGAATCACACGACCTGGATGGAGTGGGACAGAGAAATTAACAATTACACAAGCTTA
ATACACTCCTTAATTGAAGAATCGCAAAACCAGCAAGAAAAGAATGAACAAGAATTATTGGAATTAGATA
AATGGGCAAGTTTGTGGAATTGGTTTAACATAACAAATTGGCTGTGGTATATAAAATTATTCATAATGAT
AGTAGGAGGCTTGGTAGGTTTAAGAATAGTTTTTGCTGTACTTTCTATAGTGAATAGAGTTAGGCAGGGA
TATTCACCATTATCGTTTCAGACCCACCTCCCAACCCCGAGGGGACCCAGAGAGGGCCTATTTCCCATGA
TTCCTTCATATTTGCATATACGATACAAGGCTGTTAGAGAGATAATTAGAATTAATTTGACTGTAAACAC
AAAGATATTAGTACAAAATACGTGACGTAGAAAGTAATAATTTCTTGGGTAGTTTGCAGTTTTAAAATTA
TGTTTTAAAATGGACTATCATATGCTTACCGTAACTTGAAAGTATTTCGATTTCTTGGCTTTATATATCT
TGTGGAAAGGACGAAACACCGAAAAGGAGTAGAGCGTCTTCGTTTAAGAGCTATGCTGGAAACAGCATAG
CAAGTTTAAATAAGGCTAGTCCGTTATCAACTTGAAAAAGTGGCACCGAGTCGGTGCTTTTTTTGAATTC
TAGATCTTGAGACAAATGGCAGTATTCATCCACAATTTTAAAAGAAAAGGGGGGATTGGGGGGTACAGTG
CAGGGGAAAGAATAGTAGACATAATAGCAACAGACATACAAACTAAAGAATTACAAAAACAAATTACAAA
AATTCAAAATTTTCGGGTTTATTACAGGGACAGCAGAGATCCACTTTGGCGCCGGCTCGAGTGGCTCCGG
TGCCCGTCAGTGGGCAGAGCGCACATCGCCCACAGTCCCCGAGAAGTTGGGGGGAGGGGTCGGCAATTGA
ACCGGTGCCTAGAGAAGGTGGCGCGGGGTAAACTGGGAAAGTGATGTCGTGTACTGGCTCCGCCTTTTTC
CCGAGGGTGGGGGAGAACCGTATATAAGTGCAGTAGTCGCCGTGAACGTTCTTTTTCGCAACGGGTTTGC
CGCCAGAACACAGGTGTCGTGACGCGGGATCCGCCACCATGACCGAGTACAAGCCCACGGTGCGCCTCGC
CACCCGCGACGACGTCCCCAGGGCCGTACGCACCCTCGCCGCCGCGTTCGCCGACTACCCCGCCACGCGC
CACACCGTCGATCCGGACCGCCACATCGAGCGGGTCACCGAGCTGCAAGAACTCTTCCTCACGCGCGTCG
GGCTCGACATCGGCAAGGTGTGGGTCGCGGACGACGGCGCCGCGGTGGCGGTCTGGACCACGCCGGAGAG
CGTCGAAGCGGGGGCGGTGTTCGCCGAGATCGGCCCGCGCATGGCCGAGTTGAGCGGTTCCCGGCTGGCC
GCGCAGCAACAGATGGAAGGCCTCCTGGCGCCGCACCGGCCCAAGGAGCCCGCGTGGTTCCTGGCCACCG
TCGGAGTCTCGCCCGACCACCAGGGCAAGGGTCTGGGCAGCGCCGTCGTGCTCCCCGGAGTGGAGGCGGC
CGAGCGCGCCGGGGTGCCCGCCTTCCTGGAGACCTCCGCGCCCCGCAACCTCCCCTTCTACGAGCGGCTC
GGCTTCACCGTCACCGCCGACGTCGAGGTGCCCGAAGGACCGCGCACCTGGTGCATGACCCGCAAGCCCG
GTGCCTGAACGCGTTAAGTCGACAATCAACCTCTGGATTACAAAATTTGTGAAAGATTGACTGGTATTCT
TAACTATGTTGCTCCTTTTACGCTATGTGGATACGCTGCTTTAATGCCTTTGTATCATGCTATTGCTTCC
CGTATGGCTTTCATTTTCTCCTCCTTGTATAAATCCTGGTTGCTGTCTCTTTATGAGGAGTTGTGGCCCG
TTGTCAGGCAACGTGGCGTGGTGTGCACTGTGTTTGCTGACGCAACCCCCACTGGTTGGGGCATTGCCAC
CACCTGTCAGCTCCTTTCCGGGACTTTCGCTTTCCCCCTCCCTATTGCCACGGCGGAACTCATCGCCGCC
TGCCTTGCCCGCTGCTGGACAGGGGCTCGGCTGTTGGGCACTGACAATTCCGTGGTGTTGTCGGGGAAAT
CATCGTCCTTTCCTTGGCTGCTCGCCTGTGTTGCCACCTGGATTCTGCGCGGGACGTCCTTCTGCTACGT
CCCTTCGGCCCTCAATCCAGCGGACCTTCCTTCCCGCGGCCTGCTGCCGGCTCTGCGGCCTCTTCCGCGT
CTTCGCCTTCGCCCTCAGACGAGTCGGATCTCCCTTTGGGCCGCCTCCCCGCGTCGACTTTAAGACCAAT
GACTTACAAGGCAGCTGTAGATCTTAGCCACTTTTTAAAAGAAAAGGGGGGACTGGAAGGGCTAATTCAC
TCCCAACGAAGACAAGATCTGCTTTTTGCTTGTACTGGGTCTCTCTGGTTAGACCAGATCTGAGCCTGGG
AGCTCTCTGGCTAACTAGGGAACCCACTGCTTAAGCCTCAATAAAGCTTGCCTTGAGTGCTTCAAGTAGT
GTGTGCCCGTCTGTTGTGTGACTCTGGTAACTAGAGATCCCTCAGACCCTTTTAGTCAGTGTGGAAAATC
TCTAGCAGTACGTATAGTAGTTCATGTCATCTTATTATTCAGTATTTATAACTTGCAAAGAAATGAATAT
CAGAGAGTGAGAGGAACTTGTTTATTGCAGCTTATAATGGTTACAAATAAAGCAATAGCATCACAAATTT
CACAAATAAAGCATTTTTTTCACTGCATTCTAGTTGTGGTTTGTCCAAACTCATCAATGTATCTTATCAT
GTCTGGCTCTAGCTATCCCGCCCCTAACTCCGCCCATCCCGCCCCTAACTCCGCCCAGTTCCGCCCATTC
TCCGCCCCATGGCTGACTAATTTTTTTTATTTATGCAGAGGCCGAGGCCGCCTCGGCCTCTGAGCTATTC
CAGAAGTAGTGAGGAGGCTTTTTTGGAGGCCTAGGGACGTACCCAATTCGCCCTATAGTGAGTCGTATTA
CGCGCGCTCACTGGCCGTCGTTTTACAACGTCGTGACTGGGAAAACCCTGGCGTTACCCAACTTAATCGC
CTTGCAGCACATCCCCCTTTCGCCAGCTGGCGTAATAGCGAAGAGGCCCGCACCGATCGCCCTTCCCAAC
AGTTGCGCAGCCTGAATGGCGAATGGG
[124 nt withheld, positions 4858-4981]
C
[91 nt withheld, positions 4983-5073]
A
[49 nt withheld, positions 5075-5123]
CCTTTGACGTTGGAGTCCACGTTCTTT
[37 nt withheld, positions 5151-5187]
ACCCTATCTCGGTCTATTCTTTTGATTTATAAGGGATTTTGCCGATTTCGGCCTATTGGTTAAAAAATGA
GCTGATTTAACAAAAATTTAACGCGAATTTTAACAAAATATTAACGCTTACAATTTAGGTGGCACTTTTC
GGGGAAATGTGCGCGGAACCCCTATTTGTTTATTTTTCTAAATACATTCAAATATGTATCCGCTCATGAG
ACAATAACCCTGATAAATGCTTCAATAATATTGAAAAAGGAAGAGTATGAGTATTCAACATTTCCGTGTC
GCCCTTATTCCCTTTTTTGCGGCATTTTGCCTTCCTGTTTTTGCTCACCCAGAAACGCTGGTGAAAGTAA
AAGATGCTGAAGATCAGTTGGGTGCACGAGTGGGTTACATCGAACTGGATCTCAACAGCGGTAAGATCCT
TGAGAGTTTTCGCCCCGAAGAACGTTTTCCAATGATGAGCACTTTTAAAGTTCTGCTATGTGGCGCGGTA
TTATCCCGTATTGACGCCGGGCAAGAGCAACTCGGTCGCCGCATACACTATTCTCAGAATGACTTGGTTG
AGTACTCACCAGTCACAGAAAAGCATCTTACGGATGGCATGACAGTAAGAGAATTATGCAGTGCTGCCAT
AACCATGAGTGATAACACTGCGGCCAACTTACTTCTGACAACGATCGGAGGACCGAAGGAGCTAACCGCT
TTTTTGCACAACATGGGGGATCATGTAACTCGCCTTGATCGTTGGGAACCGGAGCTGAATGAAGCCATAC
CAAACGACGAGCGTGACACCACGATGCCTGTAGCAATGGCAACAACGTTGCGCAAACTATTAACTGGCGA
ACTACTTACTCTAGCTTCCCGGCAACAATTAATAGACTGGATGGAGGCGGATAAAGTTGCAGGACCACTT
CTGCGCTCGGCCCTTCCGGCTGGCTGGTTTATTGCTGATAAATCTGGAGCCGGTGAGCGTGGGTCTCGCG
GTATCATTGCAGCACTGGGGCCAGATGGTAAGCCCTCCCGTATCGTAGTTATCTACACGACGGGGAGTCA
GGCAACTATGGATGAACGAAATAGACAGATCGCTGAGATAGGTGCCTCACTGATTAAGCATTGGTAACTG
TCAGACCAAGTTTACTCATATATACTTTAGATTGATTTAAAACTTCATTTTTAATTTAAAAGGATCTAGG
TGAAGATCCTTTTTGATAATCTCATGACCAAAATCCCTTAACGTGAGTTTTCGTTCCACTGAGCGTCAGA
CCCCGTAGAAAAGATCAAAGGATCTTCTTGAGATCCTTTTTTTCTGCGCGTAATCTGCTGCTTGCAAACA
AAAAAACCACCGCTACCAGCGGTGGTTTGTTTGCCGGATCAAGAGCTACCAACTCTTTTTCCGAAGGTAA
CTGGCTTCAGCAGAGCGCAGATACCAAATACTGTTCTTCTAGTGTAGCCGTAGTTAGGCCACCACTTCAA
GAACTCTGTAGCACCGCCTACATACCTCGCTCTGCTAATCCTGTTACCAGTGGCTGCTGCCAGTGGCGAT
AAGTCGTGTCTTACCGGGTTGGACTCAAGACGATAGTTACCGGATAAGGCGCAGCGGTCGGGCTGAACGG
GGGGTTCGTGCACACAGCCCAGCTTGGAGCGAACGACCTACACCGAACTGAGATACCTACAGCGTGAGCT
ATGAGAAAGCGCCACGCTTCCCGAAGGGAGAAAGGCGGACAGGTATCCGGTAAGCGGCAGGGTCGGAACA
GGAGAGCGCACGAGGGAGCTTCCAGGGGGAAACGCCTGGTATCTTTATAGTCCTGTCGGGTTTCGCCACC
TCTGACTTGAGCGTCGATTTTTGTGATGCTCGTCAGGGGGGCGGAGCCTATGGAAAAACGCCAGCAACGC
GGCCTTTTTACGGTTCCTGGCCTTTTGCTGGCCTTTTGCTCACATGTTCTTTCCTGCGTTATCCCCTGAT
TCTGTGGATAACCGTATTACCGCCTTTGAGTGAGCTGATACCGCTCGCCGCAGCCGAACGACCGAGCGCA
GCGAGTCAGTGAGCGAGGAAGCGGAAGAGCGCCCAATACGCAAACCGCCTCTCCCCGCGCGTTGGCCGAT
TCATTAATGCAGCTG
